Addgene plasmid #176089: pLV-EGFP-PolB-(K35A/K68A/K72A)-PAMmut-Hygro
Purpose: EGFP fused the N-terminus of POLB containing the mutations Lys35Ala, Lys68Ala, and Lys72Ala, a mutation in the PAM site used by POLB gRNA1 & a hygromycin resistance cassette
Depositing lab: Robert Sobol. Depositing organization: University of South Alabama, Mitchell Cancer Institute. Publication: Temporal dynamics of base excision/single-strand break repair protein complex assembly/disassembly are modulated by the PARP/NAD(+)/SIRT6 axis. Koczor CA, Saville KM, Andrews JF, Clark J, Fang Q, Li J, Al-Rahahleh RQ, Ibrahim M, McClellan S, Makarov MV, Migaud ME, Sobol RW. Cell Rep. 2021 Nov 2;37(5):109917. doi: 10.1016/j.celrep.2021.109917. PubMed 34731617.
Backbone
  Vector backbone: Lentivirus
  Total vector size (bp): 10056
  Vector type: Mammalian Expression, Lentiviral
  Selectable markers: Hygromycin
Growth in bacteria
  Bacterial resistance: Ampicillin, 100 μg/mL
  Growth temperature: 37°C
  Growth strain: NEB Stable
  Copy number: High Copy
Gene/Insert
  Gene/Insert name: PolB
  Species: H. sapiens (human)
  Insert size (bp): 1008
  Mutation: Mutations in Lys35 to Ala, Lys68 to Ala, and Lys72 to Ala, and mutation in the PAM site used by PolB gRNA1
  Entrez Gene: POLB
  Promoter: CMV
  Tag / fusion protein: EGFP (N terminal on insert)
  Cloning method: Unknown
  Sequencing primers: 5′ N/A
Terms and licenses: Academic/Nonprofit Terms; Industry Terms: Not Available to Industry
How to cite: pLV-EGFP-PolB-(K35A/K68A/K72A)-PAMmut-Hygro was a gift from Robert Sobol (Addgene plasmid # 176089 ; http://n2t.net/addgene:176089 ; RRID:Addgene_176089)
