[The description below was written by a language model from this plasmid's Addgene catalogue record and pLannotate feature annotations shown in this document.]
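Description:
pLV-EGFP-PolB-(K35A/K68A/K72A)-PAMmut-Hygro is a 10,056 bp third-generation-style, self-inactivating HIV-1 lentiviral transfer plasmid for stable expression of a fluorescently tagged mutant of human DNA polymerase β in mammalian cells. It is propagated in E. coli through a high-copy ColE1/pUC origin with ampicillin resistance, and the backbone also carries an f1 ori, an SV40 origin and residual lac and T7/T3 promoter elements. Viral genomic RNA is driven by an RSV promoter fused to a truncated 5' LTR. It contains the Ψ packaging signal with a gag fragment, the RRE for Rev-dependent nuclear export, and the cPPT/CTS. It ends in a ΔU3 3' LTR, which inactivates LTR promoter activity after integration, followed by an SV40 poly(A) signal.

The payload sits between Gateway attB sites (attB4, attB1, attB2), which suggests the promoter and coding modules were assembled by recombination, although the record lists the cloning method as unknown. The CMV enhancer/promoter drives EGFP fused directly to the N-terminus of POLB, and a downstream WPRE enhances transcript expression. The POLB coding sequence carries Lys35Ala, Lys68Ala and Lys72Ala substitutions. It also has a mutated PAM at the site targeted by POLB gRNA1, which should make the transgene resistant to Cas9 cutting with that guide and so allow expression in cells where the endogenous gene has been targeted. A separate mouse PGK promoter drives the hygromycin phosphotransferase gene (hph) for selection of transduced cells. The associated publication concerns the assembly and disassembly dynamics of base excision/single-strand break repair complexes, consistent with use of this fusion for imaging mutant POLB behaviour in live cells.
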