Features (pLannotate 1.2.2; 32 found; start..end, strand, type, name):
      3..229     +  promoter       RSV promoter: Rous sarcoma virus enhancer/promoter
    230..410     +  LTR            5' LTR (truncated): truncated 5' long terminal repeat (LTR) from HIV-1
    457..582     +  misc_feature   HIV-1 Ψ: packaging signal of human immunodeficiency virus type 1
    566..929     +  CDS            HIV-1 gag (fragment): gag protein from human immunodeficiency virus 1; gag
   1075..1308    +  misc_feature   RRE: The Rev response element (RRE) of HIV-1 allows for Rev-dependent mRNA export from the nucleus to the cytoplasm.
   1685..1785    +  CDS            Rev (fragment): human immunodeficiency virus 1 (HIV-1) Rev protein; rev; enhances nuclear export of unspliced and incompletely spliced viral mRNAs
   1803..1920    +  misc_feature   cPPT/CTS: central polypurine tract and central termination sequence of HIV-1
   1938..1958    +  protein_bind   attB4: mutant version of attB; core recombination site for the Gateway® BP reaction BP Clonase™
   2019..2322    +  enhancer       CMV enhancer: human cytomegalovirus immediate early enhancer
   2323..2526    +  promoter       CMV promoter: human cytomegalovirus (CMV) immediate early promoter
   2548..2568    +  protein_bind   attB1: mutant version of attB; core recombination site for the Gateway® BP reaction BP Clonase™
   2578..3294    +  CDS            EGFP: EGFP is a basic (constitutively fluorescent) green fluorescent protein published in 1996, derived from Aequorea victoria. It is reported to be a rapidly-maturing weak dimer with moderate acid sensitivity.
   3295..4299    +  CDS            POLB: DPOLB_HUMAN - Experimental evidence at protein level: Swiss-Prot protein existence level 1. Repair polymerase that plays a key role in base-excision repair. Has 5'-deoxyribose-5-phosphate lyase (dRP lyase) activity that removes the 5' sugar phosphate and also acts as a DNA polymerase that adds one nucleotide to the 3' end of the arising single-nucleotide gap. Conducts 'gap-filling' DNA synthesis in a stepwise distributive fashion rather than in a processive fashion as for other DNA polymerases. From Homo sapiens (Human).
   4303..4327    -  protein_bind   attB2: mutant version of attB; recombination site for the Gateway® BP reaction BP Clonase™
   4345..4933    +  misc_feature   WPRE: woodchuck hepatitis virus posttranscriptional regulatory element
   4964..5463    +  promoter       PGK promoter: mouse phosphoglycerate kinase 1 promoter
   5480..6502    +  CDS            hph: KHYB_ECOLX - Experimental evidence at protein level: Swiss-Prot protein existence level 1. The aminoglycoside phosphotransferases achieve inactivation of their antibiotic substrates by phosphorylation. Only phosphorylates hygromycin and closely related compounds such as demethyl analogs and destomycin. From Escherichia coli.
   6498..6575    +  CDS            nef (fragment): NEF_HV1Z2 - Experimental evidence at protein level: Swiss-Prot protein existence level 1. Extracellular Nef protein targets CD4(+) T-lymphocytes for apoptosis by interacting with CXCR4 surface receptors. From Human immunodeficiency virus type 1 group M subtype D (isolate Z2/CDC-Z34) (HIV-1).
   6577..6810    +  LTR            3' LTR (ΔU3): self-inactivating 3' long terminal repeat (LTR) from HIV-1
   6882..7003    +  polyA_signal   SV40 poly(A) signal: SV40 polyadenylation signal
   7043..7178    +  rep_origin     SV40 ori: SV40 origin of replication
   7199..7217    -  promoter       T7 promoter: promoter for bacteriophage T7 RNA polymerase
   7225..7380    +  CDS            lacZα (fragment): LacZα fragment of β-galactosidase; lacZ fragment
   7385..7813    +  rep_origin     f1 ori (sequence partly withheld): f1 bacteriophage origin of replication; arrow indicates direction of (+) strand synthesis
   7866..7970    +  promoter       AmpR promoter: bla
   7971..8831    +  CDS            AmpR: β-lactamase; bla; confers resistance to ampicillin, carbenicillin, and related antibiotics
   9002..9590    +  rep_origin     ori: high-copy-number ColE1/pMB1/pBR322/pUC origin of replication
   9773..9865    +  CDS            lacI (fragment): lac repressor; lacI; The lac repressor binds to the lac operator to inhibit transcription in E. coli. This inhibition can be relieved by adding lactose or isopropyl-β-D-thiogalactopyranoside (IPTG).
   9878..9899    +  protein_bind   CAP binding site: CAP binding activates transcription in the presence of cAMP. E. coli catabolite activator protein
   9914..9944    +  promoter       lac promoter: promoter for the E. coli lac operon
   9952..9968    +  protein_bind   lac operator: The lac repressor binds to the lac operator to inhibit transcription in E. coli. This inhibition can be relieved by adding lactose or isopropyl-β-D-thiogalactopyranoside (IPTG). lac repressor encoded by lacI
  10013..10031   +  promoter       T3 promoter: promoter for bacteriophage T3 RNA polymerase
>Addgene plasmid #176089 | pLV-EGFP-PolB-(K35A/K68A/K72A)-PAMmut-Hygro | addgene full sequence | sequence record 352910 | Addgene NGS Result
AATGTAGTCTTATGCAATACTCTTGTAGTCTTGCAACATGGTAACGATGAGTTAGCAACATGCCTTACAA
GGAGAGAAAAAGCACCGTGCATGCCGATTGGTGGAAGTAAGGTGGTACGATCGTGCCTTATTAGGAAGGC
AACAGACGGGTCTGACATGGATTGGACGAACCACTGAATTGCCGCATTGCAGAGATATTGTATTTAAGTG
CCTAGCTCGATACATAAACGGGTCTCTCTGGTTAGACCAGATCTGAGCCTGGGAGCTCTCTGGCTAACTA
GGGAACCCACTGCTTAAGCCTCAATAAAGCTTGCCTTGAGTGCTTCAAGTAGTGTGTGCCCGTCTGTTGT
GTGACTCTGGTAACTAGAGATCCCTCAGACCCTTTTAGTCAGTGTGGAAAATCTCTAGCAGTGGCGCCCG
AACAGGGACTTGAAAGCGAAAGGGAAACCAGAGGAGCTCTCTCGACGCAGGACTCGGCTTGCTGAAGCGC
GCACGGCAAGAGGCGAGGGGCGGCGACTGGTGAGTACGCCAAAAATTTTGACTAGCGGAGGCTAGAAGGA
GAGAGATGGGTGCGAGAGCGTCAGTATTAAGCGGGGGAGAATTAGATCGCGATGGGAAAAAATTCGGTTA
AGGCCAGGGGGAAAGAAAAAATATAAATTAAAACATATAGTATGGGCAAGCAGGGAGCTAGAACGATTCG
CAGTTAATCCTGGCCTGTTAGAAACATCAGAAGGCTGTAGACAAATACTGGGACAGCTACAACCATCCCT
TCAGACAGGATCAGAAGAACTTAGATCATTATATAATACAGTAGCAACCCTCTATTGTGTGCATCAAAGG
ATAGAGATAAAAGACACCAAGGAAGCTTTAGACAAGATAGAGGAAGAGCAAAACAAAAGTAAGACCACCG
CACAGCAAGCGGCCGCTGATCTTCAGACCTGGAGGAGGAGATATGAGGGACAATTGGAGAAGTGAATTAT
ATAAATATAAAGTAGTAAAAATTGAACCATTAGGAGTAGCACCCACCAAGGCAAAGAGAAGAGTGGTGCA
GAGAGAAAAAAGAGCAGTGGGAATAGGAGCTTTGTTCCTTGGGTTCTTGGGAGCAGCAGGAAGCACTATG
GGCGCAGCGTCAATGACGCTGACGGTACAGGCCAGACAATTATTGTCTGGTATAGTGCAGCAGCAGAACA
ATTTGCTGAGGGCTATTGAGGCGCAACAGCATCTGTTGCAACTCACAGTCTGGGGCATCAAGCAGCTCCA
GGCAAGAATCCTGGCTGTGGAAAGATACCTAAAGGATCAACAGCTCCTGGGGATTTGGGGTTGCTCTGGA
AAACTCATTTGCACCACTGCTGTGCCTTGGAATGCTAGTTGGAGTAATAAATCTCTGGAACAGATTTGGA
ATCACACGACCTGGATGGAGTGGGACAGAGAAATTAACAATTACACAAGCTTAATACACTCCTTAATTGA
AGAATCGCAAAACCAGCAAGAAAAGAATGAACAAGAATTATTGGAATTAGATAAATGGGCAAGTTTGTGG
AATTGGTTTAACATAACAAATTGGCTGTGGTATATAAAATTATTCATAATGATAGTAGGAGGCTTGGTAG
GTTTAAGAATAGTTTTTGCTGTACTTTCTATAGTGAATAGAGTTAGGCAGGGATATTCACCATTATCGTT
TCAGACCCACCTCCCAACCCCGAGGGGACCCGACAGGCCCGAAGGAATAGAAGAAGAAGGTGGAGAGAGA
GACAGAGACAGATCCATTCGATTAGTGAACGGATCTCGACGGTATCGCTAGCTTTTAAAAGAAAAGGGGG
GATTGGGGGGTACAGTGCAGGGGAAAGAATAGTAGACATAATAGCAACAGACATACAAACTAAAGAATTA
CAAAAACAAATTACAAAAATTCAAAATTTTACTAGTGATTATCGGATCAACTTTGTATAGAAAAGTTGTA
GTTATTAATAGTAATCAATTACGGGGTCATTAGTTCATAGCCCATATATGGAGTTCCGCGTTACATAACT
TACGGTAAATGGCCCGCCTGGCTGACCGCCCAACGACCCCCGCCCATTGACGTCAATAATGACGTATGTT
CCCATAGTAACGCCAATAGGGACTTTCCATTGACGTCAATGGGTGGAGTATTTACGGTAAACTGCCCACT
TGGCAGTACATCAAGTGTATCATATGCCAAGTACGCCCCCTATTGACGTCAATGACGGTAAATGGCCCGC
CTGGCATTATGCCCAGTACATGACCTTATGGGACTTTCCTACTTGGCAGTACATCTACGTATTAGTCATC
GCTATTACCATGGTGATGCGGTTTTGGCAGTACATCAATGGGCGTGGATAGCGGTTTGACTCACGGGGAT
TTCCAAGTCTCCACCCCATTGACGTCAATGGGAGTTTGTTTTGGCACCAAAATCAACGGGACTTTCCAAA
ATGTCGTAACAACTCCGCCCCATTGACGCAAATGGGCGGTAGGCGTGTACGGTGGGAGGTCTATATAAGC
AGAGCTGGTTTAGTGAACCGTCAGATCCAAGTTTGTACAAAAAAGCAGGCTGCCACCATGGTGAGCAAGG
GCGAGGAGCTGTTCACCGGGGTGGTGCCCATCCTGGTCGAGCTGGACGGCGACGTAAACGGCCACAAGTT
CAGCGTGTCCGGCGAGGGCGAGGGCGATGCCACCTACGGCAAGCTGACCCTGAAGTTCATCTGCACCACC
GGCAAGCTGCCCGTGCCCTGGCCCACCCTCGTGACCACCCTGACCTACGGCGTGCAGTGCTTCAGCCGCT
ACCCCGACCACATGAAGCAGCACGACTTCTTCAAGTCCGCCATGCCCGAAGGCTACGTCCAGGAGCGCAC
CATCTTCTTCAAGGACGACGGCAACTACAAGACCCGCGCCGAGGTGAAGTTCGAGGGCGACACCCTGGTG
AACCGCATCGAGCTGAAGGGCATCGACTTCAAGGAGGACGGCAACATCCTGGGGCACAAGCTGGAGTACA
ACTACAACAGCCACAACGTCTATATCATGGCCGACAAGCAGAAGAACGGCATCAAGGTGAACTTCAAGAT
CCGCCACAACATCGAGGACGGCAGCGTGCAGCTCGCCGACCACTACCAGCAGAACACCCCCATCGGCGAC
GGCCCCGTGCTGCTGCCCGACAACCACTACCTGAGCACCCAGTCCGCCCTGAGCAAAGACCCCAACGAGA
AGCGCGATCACATGGTCCTGCTGGAGTTCGTGACCGCCGCCGGGATCACTCTCGGCATGGACGAGCTGTA
CAAGATGAGCAAACGGAAGGCGCCGCAAGAGACTCTCAACGGGGGAATCACCGACATGCTCACAGAACTC
GCAAACTTTGAGAAGAACGTGAGCCAAGCTATCCACGCGTACAATGCTTACAGAAAAGCAGCATCTGTTA
TAGCAAAATACCCACACAAAATAAAGAGTGGAGCTGAAGCTAAGAAATTGCCTGGAGTAGGAACAGCGAT
TGCTGAAGCGATTGATGAGTTTTTAGCAACTGGAAAATTACGTAAACTGGAAAAGATTCGGCAGGATGAT
ACGAGTTCATCCATCAATTTCCTGACTCGAGTTAGTGGCATTGGTCCATCTGCTGCAAGGAAGTTTGTAG
ATGAAGGAATTAAAACACTAGAAGATCTCAGAAAAAATGAAGATAAATTGAACCATCATCAGCGAATTGG
GCTGAAATATTTTGGGGACTTTGAAAAAAGAATTCCTCGTGAAGAGATGTTACAAATGCAAGATATTGTA
CTAAATGAAGTTAAAAAAGTGGATTCTGAATACATTGCTACAGTCTGTGGCAGTTTCAGAAGAGGTGCAG
AGTCCAGTGGTGACATGGATGTTCTCCTGACCCATCCCAGCTTCACTTCAGAATCAACCAAACAGCCAAA
ACTGTTACATCAGGTTGTGGAGCAGTTACAAAAGGTTCATTTTATCACAGATACCCTGTCAAAGGGTGAG
ACAAAGTTCATGGGTGTTTGCCAGCTTCCCAGTAAAAATGATGAAAAAGAATATCCACACAGAAGAATTG
ATATCAGGTTGATACCCAAAGATCAGTATTACTGTGGTGTTCTCTATTTCACTGGGAGTGATATTTTCAA
TAAGAATATGAGGGCTCATGCCCTAGAAAAGGGTTTCACAATCAATGAGTACACCATCCGTCCCTTGGGA
GTCACTGGAGTTGCAGGAGAACCCCTGCCAGTGGATAGTGAAAAAGACATCTTTGATTACATCCAGTGGA
AATACCGGGAACCCAAGGACCGGAGCGAATGAACCCAGCTTTCTTGTACAAAGTGGTGATAATCGAATTC
CGATAATCAACCTCTGGATTACAAAATTTGTGAAAGATTGACTGGTATTCTTAACTATGTTGCTCCTTTT
ACGCTATGTGGATACGCTGCTTTAATGCCTTTGTATCATGCTATTGCTTCCCGTATGGCTTTCATTTTCT
CCTCCTTGTATAAATCCTGGTTGCTGTCTCTTTATGAGGAGTTGTGGCCCGTTGTCAGGCAACGTGGCGT
GGTGTGCACTGTGTTTGCTGACGCAACCCCCACTGGTTGGGGCATTGCCACCACCTGTCAGCTCCTTTCC
GGGACTTTCGCTTTCCCCCTCCCTATTGCCACGGCGGAACTCATCGCCGCCTGCCTTGCCCGCTGCTGGA
CAGGGGCTCGGCTGTTGGGCACTGACAATTCCGTGGTGTTGTCGGGGAAGCTGACGTCCTTTCCATGGCT
GCTCGCCTGTGTTGCCACCTGGATTCTGCGCGGGACGTCCTTCTGCTACGTCCCTTCGGCCCTCAATCCA
GCGGACCTTCCTTCCCGCGGCCTGCTGCCGGCTCTGCGGCCTCTTCCGCGTCTTCGCCTTCGCCCTCAGA
CGAGTCGGATCTCCCTTTGGGCCGCCTCCCCGCATCGGGAATTCCCGCGGTTCGAATTCTACCGGGTAGG
GGAGGCGCTTTTCCCAAGGCAGTCTGGAGCATGCGCTTTAGCAGCCCCGCTGGGCACTTGGCGCTACACA
AGTGGCCTCTGGCCTCGCACACATTCCACATCCACCGGTAGGCGCCAACCGGCTCCGTTCTTTGGTGGCC
CCTTCGCGCCACCTTCTACTCCTCCCCTAGTCAGGAAGTTCCCCCCCGCCCCGCAGCTCGCGTCGTGCAG
GACGTGACAAATGGAAGTAGCACGTCTCACTAGTCTCGTGCAGATGGACAGCACCGCTGAGCAATGGAAG
CGGGTAGGCCTTTGGGGCAGCGGCCAATAGCAGCTTTGCTCCTTCGCTTTCTGGGCTCAGAGGCTGGGAA
GGGGTGGGTCCGGGGGCGGGCTCAGGGGCGGGCTCAGGGGCGGGGCGGGCGCCCGAAGGTCCTCCGGAGG
CCCGGCATTCTGCACGCTTCAAAAGCGCACGTCTGCCGCGCTGTTCTCCTCTTCCTCATCTCCGGGCCTT
TCGACCTCACGTGGCCACCATGAAAAAGCCTGAACTCACCGCGACGTCTGTCGAGAAGTTTCTGATCGAA
AAGTTCGACAGCGTCTCCGACCTGATGCAGCTCTCGGAGGGCGAAGAATCTCGTGCTTTCAGCTTCGATG
TAGGAGGGCGTGGATATGTCCTGCGGGTAAATAGCTGCGCCGATGGTTTCTACAAAGATCGTTATGTTTA
TCGGCACTTTGCATCGGCCGCGCTCCCGATTCCGGAAGTGCTTGACATTGGGGAATTTAGCGAGAGCCTG
ACCTATTGCATCTCCCGCCGTGCACAGGGTGTCACGTTGCAAGACCTGCCTGAAACCGAACTGCCCGCTG
TTCTGCAGCCGGTCGCGGAGGCCATGGATGCGATCGCTGCGGCCGATCTTAGCCAGACGAGCGGGTTCGG
CCCATTCGGACCGCAAGGAATCGGTCAATACACTACATGGCGTGATTTCATATGCGCGATTGCTGATCCC
CATGTGTATCACTGGCAAACTGTGATGGACGACACCGTCAGTGCGTCCGTCGCGCAGGCTCTCGATGAGC
TGATGCTTTGGGCCGAGGACTGCCCCGAAGTCCGGCACCTCGTGCACGCGGATTTCGGCTCCAACAATGT
CCTGACGGACAATGGCCGCATAACAGCGGTCATTGACTGGAGCGAGGCGATGTTCGGGGATTCCCAATAC
GAGGTCGCCAACATCTTCTTCTGGAGGCCGTGGTTGGCTTGTATGGAGCAGCAGACGCGCTACTTCGAGC
GGAGGCATCCGGAGCTTGCAGGATCGCCGCGGCTCCGGGCGTATATGCTCCGCATTGGTCTTGACCAACT
CTATCAGAGCTTGGTTGACGGCAATTTCGATGATGCAGCTTGGGCGCAGGGTCGATGCGACGCAATCGTC
CGATCCGGAGCCGGGACTGTCGGGCGTACACAAATCGCCCGCAGAAGCGCGGCCGTCTGGACCGATGGCT
GTGTAGAAGTACTCGCCGATAGTGGAAACCGACGCCCCAGCACTCGTCCGAGGGCAAAGGAATAGGGTAC
CTTTAAGACCAATGACTTACAAGGCAGCTGTAGATCTTAGCCACTTTTTAAAAGAAAAGGGGGGACTGGA
AGGGCTAATTCACTCCCAACGAAGACAAGATCTGCTTTTTGCTTGTACTGGGTCTCTCTGGTTAGACCAG
ATCTGAGCCTGGGAGCTCTCTGGCTAACTAGGGAACCCACTGCTTAAGCCTCAATAAAGCTTGCCTTGAG
TGCTTCAAGTAGTGTGTGCCCGTCTGTTGTGTGACTCTGGTAACTAGAGATCCCTCAGACCCTTTTAGTC
AGTGTGGAAAATCTCTAGCAGTAGTAGTTCATGTCATCTTATTATTCAGTATTTATAACTTGCAAAGAAA
TGAATATCAGAGAGTGAGAGGAACTTGTTTATTGCAGCTTATAATGGTTACAAATAAAGCAATAGCATCA
CAAATTTCACAAATAAAGCATTTTTTTCACTGCATTCTAGTTGTGGTTTGTCCAAACTCATCAATGTATC
TTATCATGTCTGGCTCTAGCTATCCCGCCCCTAACTCCGCCCATCCCGCCCCTAACTCCGCCCAGTTCCG
CCCATTCTCCGCCCCATGGCTGACTAATTTTTTTTATTTATGCAGAGGCCGAGGCCGCCTCGGCCTCTGA
GCTATTCCAGAAGTAGTGAGGAGGCTTTTTTGGAGGCCTAGGGACGTACCCAATTCGCCCTATAGTGAGT
CGTATTACGCGCGCTCACTGGCCGTCGTTTTACAACGTCGTGACTGGGAAAACCCTGGCGTTACCCAACT
TAATCGCCTTGCAGCACATCCCCCTTTCGCCAGCTGGCGTAATAGCGAAGAGGCCCGCACCGATCGCCCT
TCCCAACAGTTGCGCAGCCTGAATGGCGAATGGG
[124 nt withheld, positions 7385-7508]
C
[91 nt withheld, positions 7510-7600]
A
[49 nt withheld, positions 7602-7650]
CCTTTGACGTTGGAGTCCACGTTCTTT
[37 nt withheld, positions 7678-7714]
ACCCTATCTCGGTCTATTCTTTTGATTTATAAGGGATTTTGCCGATTTCGGCCTATTGGTTAAAAAATGA
GCTGATTTAACAAAAATTTAACGCGAATTTTAACAAAATATTAACGCTTACAATTTAGGTGGCACTTTTC
GGGGAAATGTGCGCGGAACCCCTATTTGTTTATTTTTCTAAATACATTCAAATATGTATCCGCTCATGAG
ACAATAACCCTGATAAATGCTTCAATAATATTGAAAAAGGAAGAGTATGAGTATTCAACATTTCCGTGTC
GCCCTTATTCCCTTTTTTGCGGCATTTTGCCTTCCTGTTTTTGCTCACCCAGAAACGCTGGTGAAAGTAA
AAGATGCTGAAGATCAGTTGGGTGCACGAGTGGGTTACATCGAACTGGATCTCAACAGCGGTAAGATCCT
TGAGAGTTTTCGCCCCGAAGAACGTTTTCCAATGATGAGCACTTTTAAAGTTCTGCTATGTGGCGCGGTA
TTATCCCGTATTGACGCCGGGCAAGAGCAACTCGGTCGCCGCATACACTATTCTCAGAATGACTTGGTTG
AGTACTCACCAGTCACAGAAAAGCATCTTACGGATGGCATGACAGTAAGAGAATTATGCAGTGCTGCCAT
AACCATGAGTGATAACACTGCGGCCAACTTACTTCTGACAACGATCGGAGGACCGAAGGAGCTAACCGCT
TTTTTGCACAACATGGGGGATCATGTAACTCGCCTTGATCGTTGGGAACCGGAGCTGAATGAAGCCATAC
CAAACGACGAGCGTGACACCACGATGCCTGTAGCAATGGCAACAACGTTGCGCAAACTATTAACTGGCGA
ACTACTTACTCTAGCTTCCCGGCAACAATTAATAGACTGGATGGAGGCGGATAAAGTTGCAGGACCACTT
CTGCGCTCGGCCCTTCCGGCTGGCTGGTTTATTGCTGATAAATCTGGAGCCGGTGAGCGTGGGTCTCGCG
GTATCATTGCAGCACTGGGGCCAGATGGTAAGCCCTCCCGTATCGTAGTTATCTACACGACGGGGAGTCA
GGCAACTATGGATGAACGAAATAGACAGATCGCTGAGATAGGTGCCTCACTGATTAAGCATTGGTAACTG
TCAGACCAAGTTTACTCATATATACTTTAGATTGATTTAAAACTTCATTTTTAATTTAAAAGGATCTAGG
TGAAGATCCTTTTTGATAATCTCATGACCAAAATCCCTTAACGTGAGTTTTCGTTCCACTGAGCGTCAGA
CCCCGTAGAAAAGATCAAAGGATCTTCTTGAGATCCTTTTTTTCTGCGCGTAATCTGCTGCTTGCAAACA
AAAAAACCACCGCTACCAGCGGTGGTTTGTTTGCCGGATCAAGAGCTACCAACTCTTTTTCCGAAGGTAA
CTGGCTTCAGCAGAGCGCAGATACCAAATACTGTTCTTCTAGTGTAGCCGTAGTTAGGCCACCACTTCAA
GAACTCTGTAGCACCGCCTACATACCTCGCTCTGCTAATCCTGTTACCAGTGGCTGCTGCCAGTGGCGAT
AAGTCGTGTCTTACCGGGTTGGACTCAAGACGATAGTTACCGGATAAGGCGCAGCGGTCGGGCTGAACGG
GGGGTTCGTGCACACAGCCCAGCTTGGAGCGAACGACCTACACCGAACTGAGATACCTACAGCGTGAGCT
ATGAGAAAGCGCCACGCTTCCCGAAGAGAGAAAGGCGGACAGGTATCCGGTAAGCGGCAGGGTCGGAACA
GGAGAGCGCACGAGGGAGCTTCCAGGGGGAAACGCCTGGTATCTTTATAGTCCTGTCGGGTTTCGCCACC
TCTGACTTGAGCGTCGATTTTTGTGATGCTCGTCAGGGGGGCGGAGCCTATGGAAAAACGCCAGCAACGC
GGCCTTTTTACGGTTCCTGGCCTTTTGCTGGCCTTTTGCTCACATGTTCTTTCCTGCGTTATCCCCTGAT
TCTGTGGATAACCGTATTACCGCCTTTGAGTGAGCTGATACCGCTCGCCGCAGCCGAACGACCGAGCGCA
GCGAGTCAGTGAGCGAGGAAGCGGAAGAGCGCCCAATACGCAAACCGCCTCTCCCCGCGCGTTGGCCGAT
TCATTAATGCAGCTGGCACGACAGGTTTCCCGACTGGAAAGCGGGCAGTGAGCGCAACGCAATTAATGTG
AGTTAGCTCACTCATTAGGCACCCCAGGCTTTACACTTTATGCTTCCGGCTCGTATGTTGTGTGGAATTG
TGAGCGGATAACAATTTCACACAGGAAACAGCTATGACCATGATTACGCCAAGCGCGCAATTAACCCTCA
CTAAAGGGAACAAAAGCTGGAGCTGCAAGCTT
